Addgene plasmid #128654: pLVX-Flag-Polß(L301R)-IRES-puro
Purpose: mammalian expression of Flag-Polß(L301R) protein with puromycin selection
Depositing lab: Robert Sobol. Depositing organization: University of Pittsburgh (University, School of Medicine, and Cancer Institute). Publication: HSP90 regulates DNA repair via the interaction between XRCC1 and DNA polymerase beta. Fang Q, Inanc B, Schamus S, Wang XH, Wei L, Brown AR, Svilar D, Sugrue KF, Goellner EM, Zeng X, Yates NA, Lan L, Vens C, Sobol RW. Nat Commun. 2014 Nov 26;5:5513. doi: 10.1038/ncomms6513. PubMed 25423885.
Backbone
  Vector backbone: pLVX-GWE-IRES-puro
  Backbone size w/o insert (bp): 8247
  Total vector size (bp): 9279
  Vector type: Mammalian Expression, Lentiviral
  Selectable markers: Puromycin
Growth in bacteria
  Bacterial resistance: Ampicillin, 100 μg/mL
  Growth temperature: 37°C
  Growth strain: NEB Stable
  Copy number: Unknown
Gene/Insert
  Gene/Insert name: PolB (alt name: DNA polymerase beta)
  Species: H. sapiens (human)
  Insert size (bp): 1038
  Mutation: L301R
  GenBank ID: NM_002690
  Entrez Gene: POLB
  Promoter: CMV
  Tag / fusion protein: Flag (N terminal on insert)
  Cloning method: Gateway Cloning
  Sequencing primers: 5′ M13 forward for pENTR vector; 3′ M13 reverse for pENTR vector
Terms and licenses: Academic/Nonprofit Terms; Industry Terms: Not Available to Industry
How to cite: pLVX-Flag-Polß(L301R)-IRES-puro was a gift from Robert Sobol (Addgene plasmid # 128654 ; http://n2t.net/addgene:128654 ; RRID:Addgene_128654)
