[The description below was written by a language model from this plasmid's Addgene catalogue record and pLannotate feature annotations shown in this document.]
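Description:
pLVX-Flag-Polß(L301R)-IRES-puro is an HIV-1-based lentiviral transfer plasmid of about 9.3 kb, built on the Gateway-adapted pLVX-GWE-IRES-puro backbone, for expressing a Flag-tagged mutant of human DNA polymerase beta in mammalian cells. It is propagated in E. coli through a high-copy ColE1/pUC-type origin and an ampicillin resistance gene. A recombination-tolerant strain is listed for growth, which is usual for plasmids that carry repeated LTR sequences. The viral portion is flanked by two annotated HIV-1 LTR elements. It contains the Ψ packaging signal with an adjoining gag fragment, the Rev response element for Rev-dependent nuclear export of the genomic RNA, and the cPPT/CTS, which aids nuclear import of the reverse-transcribed genome. The nef fragment annotations next to each LTR most likely reflect the natural overlap of nef coding sequence with the LTR U3 region, not an expressed gene.

Between the LTRs, the CMV enhancer and promoter drive a single bicistronic transcript. The first cistron lies between attB1 and attB2 sites left by Gateway recombination. It encodes an N-terminal Flag epitope, which the annotation tool matched as a partial 3xFLAG hit, fused to the POLB open reading frame carrying the L301R substitution. Polβ is the gap-filling polymerase and dRP lyase of base-excision repair. An EMCV IRES then allows translation of puromycin N-acetyltransferase from the same mRNA, so puromycin-resistant cells should also express the polymerase. A WPRE downstream enhances transcript stability and expression. The record gives the purpose only as mammalian expression with puromycin selection and does not describe the functional effect of L301R, although the associated publication concerns the interaction between XRCC1 and Polβ in DNA repair.
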