Features (pLannotate 1.2.2; 27 found; start..end, strand, type, name):
    377..634     +  LTR            5' LTR (truncated): truncated 5' long terminal repeat (LTR) from HIV-1
    681..806     +  misc_feature   HIV-1 Ψ: packaging signal of human immunodeficiency virus type 1
    790..1128    +  CDS            HIV-1 gag (fragment): gag protein from human immunodeficiency virus 1; gag
   1303..1536    +  misc_feature   RRE: The Rev response element (RRE) of HIV-1 allows for Rev-dependent mRNA export from the nucleus to the cytoplasm.
   1913..2013    +  CDS            Rev (fragment): human immunodeficiency virus 1 (HIV-1) Rev protein; rev; enhances nuclear export of unspliced and incompletely spliced viral mRNAs
   2028..2143    +  misc_feature   cPPT/CTS: central polypurine tract and central termination sequence of HIV-1 (lacking the first T)
   2201..2504    +  enhancer       CMV enhancer: human cytomegalovirus immediate early enhancer
   2505..2708    +  promoter       CMV promoter: human cytomegalovirus (CMV) immediate early promoter
   2824..2848    +  protein_bind   attB1: mutant version of attB; recombination site for the Gateway® BP reaction BP Clonase™
   2871..2895    +  CDS            3xFLAG (fragment): three tandem FLAG® epitope tags
   2899..3903    +  CDS            POLB: DPOLB_HUMAN - Experimental evidence at protein level: Swiss-Prot protein existence level 1. Repair polymerase that plays a key role in base-excision repair. Has 5'-deoxyribose-5-phosphate lyase (dRP lyase) activity that removes the 5' sugar phosphate and also acts as a DNA polymerase that adds one nucleotide to the 3' end of the arising single-nucleotide gap. Conducts 'gap-filling' DNA synthesis in a stepwise distributive fashion rather than in a processive fashion as for other DNA polymerases. From Homo sapiens (Human).
   3923..3947    -  protein_bind   attB2: mutant version of attB; recombination site for the Gateway® BP reaction BP Clonase™
   3952..3970    -  misc_feature   MCS (fragment): pBluescript multiple cloning site
   4090..4552    +  misc_feature   IRES: internal ribosome entry site (IRES) of the encephalomyocarditis virus (EMCV)
   4585..5182    +  CDS            PuroR (fragment): puromycin N-acetyltransferase; pac from Streptomyces alboniger; confers resistance to puromycin
   5198..5786    +  misc_feature   WPRE: woodchuck hepatitis virus posttranscriptional regulatory element
   5803..6321    +  CDS            nef (fragment): NEF_HV1BR - Experimental evidence at protein level: Swiss-Prot protein existence level 1. Extracellular Nef protein targets CD4(+) T-lymphocytes for apoptosis by interacting with CXCR4 surface receptors (PubMed:14990729). From Human immunodeficiency virus type 1 group M subtype B (isolate BRU/LAI) (HIV-1).
   6369..6626    +  LTR            5' LTR (truncated): truncated 5' long terminal repeat (LTR) from HIV-1
   6778..6794    -  protein_bind   lac operator: The lac repressor binds to the lac operator to inhibit transcription in E. coli. This inhibition can be relieved by adding lactose or isopropyl-β-D-thiogalactopyranoside (IPTG). lac repressor encoded by lacI
   6802..6832    -  promoter       lac promoter: promoter for the E. coli lac operon
   6847..6868    -  protein_bind   CAP binding site: CAP binding activates transcription in the presence of cAMP. E. coli catabolite activator protein
   6881..6973    -  CDS            lacI (fragment): lac repressor; lacI; The lac repressor binds to the lac operator to inhibit transcription in E. coli. This inhibition can be relieved by adding lactose or isopropyl-β-D-thiogalactopyranoside (IPTG).
   7156..7744    -  rep_origin     ori: high-copy-number ColE1/pMB1/pBR322/pUC origin of replication
   7915..8775    -  CDS            AmpR: β-lactamase; bla; confers resistance to ampicillin, carbenicillin, and related antibiotics
   8776..8880    -  promoter       AmpR promoter: bla
   8928..9062    +  polyA_signal   SV40 poly(A) signal: SV40 polyadenylation signal
   9276..329     +  CDS            nef (fragment) (across the origin): NEF_HV1BR - Experimental evidence at protein level: Swiss-Prot protein existence level 1. Extracellular Nef protein targets CD4(+) T-lymphocytes for apoptosis by interacting with CXCR4 surface receptors (PubMed:14990729). From Human immunodeficiency virus type 1 group M subtype B (isolate BRU/LAI) (HIV-1).
>Addgene plasmid #128654 | pLVX-Flag-Polß(L301R)-IRES-puro | addgene full sequence | sequence record 324154 | Addgene NGS Result
TGGAAGGGCTAATTCACTCCCAAAGAAGACAAGATATCCTTGATCTGTGGATCTACCACACACAAGGCTA
CTTCCCTGATTAGCAGAACTACACACCAGGGCCAGGGGTCAGATATCCACTGACCTTTGGATGGTGCTAC
AAGCTAGTACCAGTTGAGCCAGATAAGGTAGAAGAGGCCAATAAAGGAGAGAACACCAGCTTGTTACACC
CTGTGAGCCTGCATGGGATGGATGACCCGGAGAGAGAAGTGTTAGAGTGGAGGTTTGACAGCCGCCTAGC
ATTTCATCACGTGGCCCGAGAGCTGCATCCGGAGTACTTCAAGAACTGCTGATATCGAGCTTGCTACAAG
GGACTTTCCGCTGGGGACTTTCCAGGGAGGCGTGGCCTGGGCGGGACTGGGGAGTGGCGAGCCCTCAGAT
CCTGCATATAAGCAGCTGCTTTTTGCCTGTACTGGGTCTCTCTGGTTAGACCAGATCTGAGCCTGGGAGC
TCTCTGGCTAACTAGGGAACCCACTGCTTAAGCCTCAATAAAGCTTGCCTTGAGTGCTTCAAGTAGTGTG
TGCCCGTCTGTTGTGTGACTCTGGTAACTAGAGATCCCTCAGACCCTTTTAGTCAGTGTGGAAAATCTCT
AGCAGTGGCGCCCGAACAGGGACTTGAAAGCGAAAGGGAAACCAGAGGAGCTCTCTCGACGCAGGACTCG
GCTTGCTGAAGCGCGCACGGCAAGAGGCGAGGGGCGGCGACTGGTGAGTACGCCAAAAATTTTGACTAGC
GGAGGCTAGAAGGAGAGAGATGGGTGCGAGAGCGTCAGTATTAAGCGGGGGAGAATTAGATCGCGATGGG
AAAAAATTCGGTTAAGGCCAGGGGGAAAGAAAAAATATAAATTAAAACATATAGTATGGGCAAGCAGGGA
GCTAGAACGATTCGCAGTTAATCCTGGCCTGTTAGAAACATCAGAAGGCTGTAGACAAATACTGGGACAG
CTACAACCATCCCTTCAGACAGGATCAGAAGAACTTAGATCATTATATAATACAGTAGCAACCCTCTATT
GTGTGCATCAAAGGATAGAGATAAAAGACACCAAGGAAGCTTTAGACAAGATAGAGGAAGAGCAAAACAA
AAGTAAGACCACCGCACAGCAAGCGGCCGGCCGCTGATCTTCAGACCTGGAGGAGGAGATATGAGGGACA
ATTGGAGAAGTGAATTATATAAATATAAAGTAGTAAAAATTGAACCATTAGGAGTAGCACCCACCAAGGC
AAAGAGAAGAGTGGTGCAGAGAGAAAAAAGAGCAGTGGGAATAGGAGCTTTGTTCCTTGGGTTCTTGGGA
GCAGCAGGAAGCACTATGGGCGCAGCGTCAATGACGCTGACGGTACAGGCCAGACAATTATTGTCTGGTA
TAGTGCAGCAGCAGAACAATTTGCTGAGGGCTATTGAGGCGCAACAGCATCTGTTGCAACTCACAGTCTG
GGGCATCAAGCAGCTCCAGGCAAGAATCCTGGCTGTGGAAAGATACCTAAAGGATCAACAGCTCCTGGGG
ATTTGGGGTTGCTCTGGAAAACTCATTTGCACCACTGCTGTGCCTTGGAATGCTAGTTGGAGTAATAAAT
CTCTGGAACAGATTTGGAATCACACGACCTGGATGGAGTGGGACAGAGAAATTAACAATTACACAAGCTT
AATACACTCCTTAATTGAAGAATCGCAAAACCAGCAAGAAAAGAATGAACAAGAATTATTGGAATTAGAT
AAATGGGCAAGTTTGTGGAATTGGTTTAACATAACAAATTGGCTGTGGTATATAAAATTATTCATAATGA
TAGTAGGAGGCTTGGTAGGTTTAAGAATAGTTTTTGCTGTACTTTCTATAGTGAATAGAGTTAGGCAGGG
ATATTCACCATTATCGTTTCAGACCCACCTCCCAACCCCGAGGGGACCCGACAGGCCCGAAGGAATAGAA
GAAGAAGGTGGAGAGAGAGACAGAGACAGATCCATTCGATTAGTGAACGGATCTCGACGGTATCGCCTTT
AAAAGAAAAGGGGGGATTGGGGGGTACAGTGCAGGGGAAAGAATAGTAGACATAATAGCAACAGACATAC
AAACTAAAGAATTACAAAAACAAATTACAAAAATTCAAAATTTTCGGGTTTATTACAGGGACAGCAGAGA
TCCAGTTTATCGATAAGCTTGGGAGTTCCGCGTTACATAACTTACGGTAAATGGCCCGCCTGGCTGACCG
CCCAACGACCCCCGCCCATTGACGTCAATAATGACGTATGTTCCCATAGTAACGCCAATAGGGACTTTCC
ATTGACGTCAATGGGTGGAGTATTTACGGTAAACTGCCCACTTGGCAGTACATCAAGTGTATCATATGCC
AAGTACGCCCCCTATTGACGTCAATGACGGTAAATGGCCCGCCTGGCATTATGCCCAGTACATGACCTTA
TGGGACTTTCCTACTTGGCAGTACATCTACGTATTAGTCATCGCTATTACCATGGTGATGCGGTTTTGGC
AGTACATCAATGGGCGTGGATAGCGGTTTGACTCACGGGGATTTCCAAGTCTCCACCCCATTGACGTCAA
TGGGAGTTTGTTTTGGCACCAAAATCAACGGGACTTTCCAAAATGTCGTAACAACTCCGCCCCATTGACG
CAAATGGGCGGTAGGCGTGTACGGTGGGAGGTCTATATAAGCAGAGCTCGTTTAGTGAACCGTCAGATCG
CCTGGAGACGCCATCCACGCTGTTTTGACCTCCATAGAAGACACCGACTCTACTAGAGGATCTATTTCCG
GTGAATTCCTCGAGACTAGATCAACAAGTTTGTACAAAAAAGCAGGCTCCGCGGCCGCCCCCTTCACCAT
GGACTACAAAGACGATGACGATAAAGGCATGAGCAAACGGAAGGCGCCGCAGGAGACTCTCAACGGGGGA
ATCACCGACATGCTCACAGAACTCGCAAACTTTGAGAAGAACGTGAGCCAAGCTATCCACAAGTACAATG
CTTACAGAAAAGCAGCATCTGTTATAGCAAAATACCCACACAAAATAAAGAGTGGAGCTGAAGCTAAGAA
ATTGCCTGGAGTAGGAACAAAAATTGCTGAAAAGATTGATGAGTTTTTAGCAACTGGAAAATTACGTAAA
CTGGAAAAGATTCGGCAGGATGATACGAGTTCATCCATCAATTTCCTGACTCGAGTTAGTGGCATTGGTC
CATCTGCTGCAAGGAAGTTTGTAGATGAAGGAATTAAAACACTAGAAGATCTCAGAAAAAATGAAGATAA
ATTGAACCATCATCAGCGAATTGGGCTGAAATATTTTGGGGACTTTGAAAAAAGAATTCCTCGTGAAGAG
ATGTTACAAATGCAAGATATTGTACTAAATGAAGTTAAAAAAGTGGATTCTGAATACATTGCTACAGTCT
GTGGCAGTTTCAGAAGAGGTGCAGAGTCCAGTGGTGACATGGATGTTCTCCTGACCCATCCCAGCTTCAC
TTCAGAATCAACCAAACAGCCAAAACTGTTACATCAGGTTGTGGAGCAGTTACAAAAGGTTCATTTTATC
ACAGATACCCTGTCAAAGGGTGAGACAAAGTTCATGGGTGTTTGCCAGCTTCCCAGTAAAAATGATGAAA
AAGAATATCCACACAGAAGAATTGATATCAGGTTGATACCCAAAGATCAGTATTACTGTGGTGTTCTCTA
TTTCACTGGGAGTGATATTTTCAATAAGAATATGAGGGCTCATGCCCTAGAAAAGGGTTTCACAATCAAT
GAGTACACCATCCGTCCCCGGGGAGTCACTGGAGTTGCAGGAGAACCCCTGCCAGTGGATAGTGAAAAAG
ACATCTTTGATTACATCCAGTGGAAATACCGGGAACCCAAGGACCGGAGCGAATGAAAGGGTGGGCGCGC
CGACCCAGCTTTCTTGTACAAAGTGGTTGATCTAGTTCTAGAGCGGCCGCGGATCCCGCCCCTCTCCCTC
CCCCCCCCCTAACGTTACTGGCCGAAGCCGCTTGGAATAAGGCCGGTGTGCGTTTGTCTATATGTTATTT
TCCACCATATTGCCGTCTTTTGGCAATGTGAGGGCCCGGAAACCTGGCCCTGTCTTCTTGACGAGCATTC
CTAGGGGTCTTTCCCCTCTCGCCAAAGGAATGCAAGGTCTGTTGAATGTCGTGAAGGAAGCAGTTCCTCT
GGAAGCTTCTTGAAGACAAACAACGTCTGTAGCGACCCTTTGCAGGCAGCGGAACCCCCCACCTGGCGAC
AGGTGCCTCTGCGGCCAAAAGCCACGTGTATAAGATACACCTGCAAAGGCGGCACAACCCCAGTGCCACG
TTGTGAGTTGGATAGTTGTGGAAAGAGTCAAATGGCTCTCCTCAAGCGTATTCAACAAGGGGCTGAAGGA
TGCCCAGAAGGTACCCCATTGTATGGGATCTGATCTGGGGCCTCGGTGCACATGCTTTACATGTGTTTAG
TCGAGGTTAAAAAAACGTCTAGGCCCCCCGAACCACGGGGACGTGGTTTTCCTTTGAAAAACACGATGAT
AAGCTTGCCACAACCCACAAGGAGACGACCTTCCATGACCGAGTACAAGCCCACGGTGCGCCTCGCCACC
CGCGACGACGTCCCCCGGGCCGTACGCACCCTCGCCGCCGCGTTCGCCGACTACCCCGCCACGCGCCACA
CCGTCGACCCGGACCGCCACATCGAGCGGGTCACCGAGCTGCAAGAACTCTTCCTCACGCGCGTCGGGCT
CGACATCGGCAAGGTGTGGGTCGCGGACGACGGCGCCGCGGTGGCGGTCTGGACCACGCCGGAGAGCGTC
GAAGCGGGGGCGGTGTTCGCCGAGATCGGCCCGCGCATGGCCGAGTTGAGCGGTTCCCGGCTGGCCGCGC
AGCAACAGATGGAAGGCCTCCTGGCGCCGCACCGGCCCAAGGAGCCCGCGTGGTTCCTGGCCACCGTCGG
CGTCTCGCCCGACCACCAGGGCAAGGGTCTGGGCAGCGCCGTCGTGCTCCCCGGAGTGGAGGCGGCCGAG
CGCGCCGGGGTGCCCGCCTTCCTGGAGACCTCCGCGCCCCGCAACCTCCCCTTCTACGAGCGGCTCGGCT
TCACCGTCACCGCCGACGTCGAGGTGCCCGAAGGACCGCGCACCTGGTGCATGACCCGCAAGCCCGGTGC
CTAGACGCGTCTGGAACAATCAACCTCTGGATTACAAAATTTGTGAAAGATTGACTGGTATTCTTAACTA
TGTTGCTCCTTTTACGCTATGTGGATACGCTGCTTTAATGCCTTTGTATCATGCTATTGCTTCCCGTATG
GCTTTCATTTTCTCCTCCTTGTATAAATCCTGGTTGCTGTCTCTTTATGAGGAGTTGTGGCCCGTTGTCA
GGCAACGTGGCGTGGTGTGCACTGTGTTTGCTGACGCAACCCCCACTGGTTGGGGCATTGCCACCACCTG
TCAGCTCCTTTCCGGGACTTTCGCTTTCCCCCTCCCTATTGCCACGGCGGAACTCATCGCCGCCTGCCTT
GCCCGCTGCTGGACAGGGGCTCGGCTGTTGGGCACTGACAATTCCGTGGTGTTGTCGGGGAAGCTGACGT
CCTTTCCATGGCTGCTCGCCTGTGTTGCCACCTGGATTCTGCGCGGGACGTCCTTCTGCTACGTCCCTTC
GGCCCTCAATCCAGCGGACCTTCCTTCCCGCGGCCTGCTGCCGGCTCTGCGGCCTCTTCCGCGTCTTCGC
CTTCGCCCTCAGACGAGTCGGATCTCCCTTTGGGCCGCCTCCCCGCCTGGAATTAATTCTGCAGTCGAGA
CCTAGAAAAACATGGAGCAATCACAAGTAGCAATACAGCAGCTACCAATGCTGATTGTGCCTGGCTAGAA
GCACAAGAGGAGGAGGAGGTGGGTTTTCCAGTCACACCTCAGGTACCTTTAAGACCAATGACTTACAAGG
CAGCTGTAGATCTTAGCCACTTTTTAAAAGAAAAGAGGGGACTGGAAGGGCTAATTCACTCCCAACGAAG
ACAAGATATCCTTGATCTGTGGATCTACCACACACAAGGCTACTTCCCTGATTAGCAGAACTACACACCA
GGGCCAGGGGTCAGATATCCACTGACCTTTGGATGGTGCTACAAGCTAGTACCAGTTGAGCCAGATAAGG
TAGAAGAGGCCAATAAAGGAGAGAACACCAGCTTGTTACACCCTGTGAGCCTGCATGGGATGGATGACCC
GGAGAGAGAAGTGTTAGAGTGGAGGTTTGACAGCCGCCTAGCATTTCATCACGTGGCCCGAGAGCTGCAT
CCGGAGTACTTCAAGAACTGCTGATATCGAGCTTGCTACAAGGGACTTTCCGCTGGGGACTTTCCAGGGA
GGCGTGGCCTGGGCGGGACTGGGGAGTGGCGAGCCCTCAGATCCTGCATATAAGCAGCTGCTTTTTGCCT
GTACTGGGTCTCTCTGGTTAGACCAGATCTGAGCCTGGGAGCTCTCTGGCTAACTAGGGAACCCACTGCT
TAAGCCTCAATAAAGCTTGCCTTGAGTGCTTCAAGTAGTGTGTGCCCGTCTGTTGTGTGACTCTGGTAAC
TAGAGATCCCTCAGACCCTTTTAGTCAGTGTGGAAAATCTCTAGCAGTAGTAGTTCATGTCATCTTATTA
TTCAGTATTTATAACTTGCAAAGAAATGAATATCAGAGAGTGAGAGGCCTTGACATTGCTAGCGTTTACC
GTCGACCTCTAGCTAGAGCTTGGCGTAATCATGGTCATAGCTGTTTCCTGTGTGAAATTGTTATCCGCTC
ACAATTCCACACAACATACGAGCCGGAAGCATAAAGTGTAAAGCCTGGGGTGCCTAATGAGTGAGCTAAC
TCACATTAATTGCGTTGCGCTCACTGCCCGCTTTCCAGTCGGGAAACCTGTCGTGCCAGCTGCATTAATG
AATCGGCCAACGCGCGGGGAGAGGCGGTTTGCGTATTGGGCGCTCTTCCGCTTCCTCGCTCACTGACTCG
CTGCGCTCGGTCGTTCGGCTGCGGCGAGCGGTATCAGCTCACTCAAAGGCGGTAATACGGTTATCCACAG
AATCAGGGGATAACGCAGGAAAGAACATGTGAGCAAAAGGCCAGCAAAAGGCCAGGAACCGTAAAAAGGC
CGCGTTGCTGGCGTTTTTCCATAGGCTCCGCCCCCCTGACGAGCATCACAAAAATCGACGCTCAAGTCAG
AGGTGGCGAAACCCGACAGGACTATAAAGATACCAGGCGTTTCCCCCTGGAAGCTCCCTCGTGCGCTCTC
CTGTTCCGACCCTGCCGCTTACCGGATACCTGTCCGCCTTTCTCCCTTCGGGAAGCGTGGCGCTTTCTCA
TAGCTCACGCTGTAGGTATCTCAGTTCGGTGTAGGTCGTTCGCTCCAAGCTGGGCTGTGTGCACGAACCC
CCCGTTCAGCCCGACCGCTGCGCCTTATCCGGTAACTATCGTCTTGAGTCCAACCCGGTAAGACACGACT
TATCGCCACTGGCAGCAGCCACTGGTAACAGGATTAGCAGAGCGAGGTATGTAGGCGGTGCTACAGAGTT
CTTGAAGTGGTGGCCTAACTACGGCTACACTAGAAGAACAGTATTTGGTATCTGCGCTCTGCTGAAGCCA
GTTACCTTCGGAAAAAGAGTTGGTAGCTCTTGATCCGGCAAACAAACCACCGCTGGTAGCGGTGGTTTTT
TTGTTTGCAAGCAGCAGATTACGCGCAGAAAAAAAGGATCTCAAGAAGATCCTTTGATCTTTTCTACGGG
GTCTGACGCTCAGTGGAACGAAAACTCACGTTAAGGGATTTTGGTCATGAGATTATCAAAAAGGATCTTC
ACCTAGATCCTTTTAAATTAAAAATGAAGTTTTAAATCAATCTAAAGTATATATGAGTAAACTTGGTCTG
ACAGTTACCAATGCTTAATCAGTGAGGCACCTATCTCAGCGATCTGTCTATTTCGTTCATCCATAGTTGC
CTGACTCCCCGTCGTGTAGATAACTACGATACGGGAGGGCTTACCATCTGGCCCCAGTGCTGCAATGATA
CCGCGAGACCCACGCTCACCGGCTCCAGATTTATCAGCAATAAACCAGCCAGCCGGAAGGGCCGAGCGCA
GAAGTGGTCCTGCAACTTTATCCGCCTCCATCCAGTCTATTAATTGTTGCCGGGAAGCTAGAGTAAGTAG
TTCGCCAGTTAATAGTTTGCGCAACGTTGTTGCCATTGCTACAGGCATCGTGGTGTCACGCTCGTCGTTT
GGTATGGCTTCATTCAGCTCCGGTTCCCAACGATCAAGGCGAGTTACATGATCCCCCATGTTGTGCAAAA
AAGCGGTTAGCTCCTTCGGTCCTCCGATCGTTGTCAGAAGTAAGTTGGCCGCAGTGTTATCACTCATGGT
TATGGCAGCACTGCATAATTCTCTTACTGTCATGCCATCCGTAAGATGCTTTTCTGTGACTGGTGAGTAC
TCAACCAAGTCATTCTGAGAATAGTGTATGCGGCGACCGAGTTGCTCTTGCCCGGCGTCAATACGGGATA
ATACCGCGCCACATAGCAGAACTTTAAAAGTGCTCATCATTGGAAAACGTTCTTCGGGGCGAAAACTCTC
AAGGATCTTACCGCTGTTGAGATCCAGTTCGATGTAACCCACTCGTGCACCCAACTGATCTTCAGCATCT
TTTACTTTCACCAGCGTTTCTGGGTGAGCAAAAACAGGAAGGCAAAATGCCGCAAAAAAGGGAATAAGGG
CGACACGGAAATGTTGAATACTCATACTCTTCCTTTTTCAATATTATTGAAGCATTTATCAGGGTTATTG
TCTCATGAGCGGATACATATTTGAATGTATTTAGAAAAATAAACAAATAGGGGTTCCGCGCACATTTCCC
CGAAAAGTGCCACCTGACGTCGACGGATCGGGAGATCAACTTGTTTATTGCAGCTTATAATGGTTACAAA
TAAAGCAATAGCATCACAAATTTCACAAATAAAGCATTTTTTTCACTGCATTCTAGTTGTGGTTTGTCCA
AACTCATCAATGTATCTTATCATGTCTGGATCAACTGGATAACTCAAGCTAACCAAAATCATCCCAAACT
TCCCACCCCATACCCTATTACCACTGCCAATTACCTGTGGTTTCATTTACTCTAAACCTGTGATTCCTCT
GAATTATTTTCMTKTKRWWKMAWTTRYWYTWRWYMWRTRWKTMCTMYGAAYTATTTTCATTTTAAAGAAA
TTGTATTTGTTAAATATGTACTACAAACTTAGTAGT
